>Addgene plasmid #122792 | pAC10072_pLX-Hygro(1-259)-NpuDnaE(N)-IRES-TagBFP2 | depositor full sequence | sequence record 234297 | pAC10072_pLX-Hygro(1-259)-NpuDnaE(N)-IRES-TagBFP2 sequence 9729 bps
CCCGGGGTTATTAATAGTAATCAATTACGGGGTCATTAGTTCATAGCCCATATATGGAGTTCCGCGTTAC
ATAACTTACGGTAAATGGCCCGCCTGGCTGACCGCCCAACGACCCCCGCCCATTGACGTCAATAATGACG
TATGTTCCCATAGTAACGCCAATAGGGACTTTCCATTGACGTCAATGGGTGGAGTATTTACGGTAAACTG
CCCACTTGGCAGTACATCAAGTGTATCATATGCCAAGTACGCCCCCTATTGACGTCAATGACGGTAAATG
GCCCGCCTGGCATTATGCCCAGTACATGACCTTATGGGACTTTCCTACTTGGCAGTACATCTACGTATTA
GTCATCGCTATTACCATGGTGATGCGGTTTTGGCAGTACATCAATGGGCGTGGATAGCGGTTTGACTCAC
GGGGATTTCCAAGTCTCCACCCCATTGACGTCAATGGGAGTTTGTTTTGGCACCAAAATCAACGGGACTT
TCCAAAATGTCGTAACAACTCCGCCCCATTGACGCAAATGGGCGGTAGGCGTGTACGGTGGGAGGTCTAT
ATAAGCAGAGCTCTCTGGCTAACTGTCGGGATCAACAAGTTTGTACAAAAAAGCAGGCTCCGAATTCACC
GGTGCCACCATGAAAAAGCCTGAACTCACCGCGACGTCTGTCGAGAAGTTTCTGATCGAAAAGTTCGACA
GCGTCTCCGACCTGATGCAGCTCTCGGAGGGCGAAGAATCTCGTGCTTTCAGCTTCGATGTAGGAGGGCG
TGGATATGTCCTGCGGGTAAATAGCTGCGCCGATGGTTTCTACAAAGATCGTTATGTTTATCGGCACTTT
GCATCGGCCGCGCTCCCGATTCCGGAAGTGCTTGACATTGGGGAATTTAGCGAGAGCCTGACCTATTGCA
TCTCCCGCCGTGCACAGGGTGTCACGTTGCAAGACCTGCCTGAAACCGAACTGCCCGCTGTTCTGCAGCC
GGTCGCGGAGGCCATGGATGCGATCGCTGCGGCCGATCTTAGCCAGACGAGCGGGTTCGGCCCATTCGGA
CCGCAAGGAATCGGTCAATACACTACATGGCGTGATTTCATATGCGCGATTGCTGATCCCCATGTGTATC
ACTGGCAAACTGTGATGGACGACACCGTCAGTGCGTCCGTCGCGCAGGCTCTCGATGAGCTGATGCTTTG
GGCCGAGGACTGCCCCGAAGTCCGGCACCTCGTGCACGCGGATTTCGGCTCCAACAATGTCCTGACGGAC
AATGGCCGCATAACAGCGGTCATTGACTGGAGCGAGGCGATGTTCGGGGATTCCCAATACGAGGTCGCCA
ACATCTTCTTCTGGAGGCCGTGGTTGGCTTGTATGGAGCAGCAGACGCGCTACTTCGAGCGGAGGCATCC
GGAGCTTGCAGGATCGTGCCTTTCATACGAGACCGAGATCCTGACTGTCGAGTACGGATTGCTTCCTATC
GGCAAAATCGTGGAGAAGAGGATTGAATGTACCGTCTATTCAGTCGATAATAATGGGAACATCTACACAC
AGCCCGTGGCTCAATGGCACGACAGAGGAGAGCAGGAAGTTTTTGAATACTGTCTCGAGGACGGATCCCT
CATCCGCGCTACTAAAGATCATAAGTTTATGACCGTGGACGGCCAGATGCTGCCAATTGACGAAATTTTT
GAACGAGAGCTGGATCTGATGAGAGTCGACAACCTTCCAAACTGATTAATTAAGAATTCGACCCAGCTTT
CTTGTACAAAGTGGTTGGTAAGCCTATCCCTAACCCTCTCCTCGGTCTCGATTCTACGTAGTAATGAGCT
AGCAGTCTCGAGGTTAACGAATTCCGCCCCCCCCCTAACGTTACTGGCCGAAGCCGCTTGGAATAAGGCC
GGTGTGCGCTTGTCTATATGTTATTTTCCACCATATTGCCGTCTTTTGGCAATGTGAGGGCCCGGAAACC
TGGCCCTGTCTTCTTGACGAGCATTCCTAGGGGTCTTTCCCCTCTCGCCAAAGGAATGCAAGGTCTGTTG
AATGTCGTGAAGGAAGCAGTTCCTCTGGAAGCTTCTTGAAGACAAACAACGTCTGTAGCGACCCTTTGCA
GGCAGCGGAACCCCCCACCTGGCGACAGGTGCCCCTGCGGCCAAAAGCCACGTGTATAAGATACACCTGC
AAAGGCGGCACAACCCCAGTGCCACGTTGTGAGTTGGATAGTTGTGGAAAGAGTCAAATGGCTCTCCTCA
AGCGTATTCAACAAGGGGCTGAAGGATGCCCAGAAGGTACCCCATTGTATGGGATCTGATCTGGGGCCTC
GGTGCACATGCTTTACATGTGTTTAGTCGAGGTTAAAAAAACGTCTAGGCCCCCCGAACCACGGGGACGT
GGTTTTCCTTTGAAAAACACGATAATACCATGGCCATGAGCGAGCTGATTAAGGAGAACATGCACATGAA
GCTGTACATGGAGGGCACCGTGGACAACCATCACTTCAAGTGCACATCCGAGGGCGAAGGCAAGCCCTAC
GAGGGCACCCAGACCATGAGAATCAAGGTGGTCGAGGGCGGCCCTCTCCCCTTCGCCTTCGACATCCTGG
CTACTAGCTTCCTCTACGGCAGCAAGACCTTCATCAACCACACCCAGGGCATCCCCGACTTCTTCAAGCA
GTCCTTCCCTGAGGGCTTCACATGGGAGAGAGTCACCACATACGAAGACGGGGGCGTGCTGACCGCTACC
CAGGACACCAGCCTCCAGGACGGCTGCCTCATCTACAACGTCAAGATCAGAGGGGTGAACTTCACATCCA
ACGGCCCTGTGATGCAGAAGAAAACACTCGGCTGGGAGGCCTTCACCGAGACGCTGTACCCCGCTGACGG
CGGCCTGGAAGGCAGAAACGACATGGCCCTGAAGCTCGTGGGCGGGAGCCATCTGATCGCAAACATCAAG
ACCACATATAGATCCAAGAAACCCGCTAAGAACCTCAAGATGCCTGGCGTCTACTATGTGGACTACAGAC
TGGAAAGAATCAAGGAGGCCAACAACGAGACCTACGTCGAGCAGCACGAGGTGGCAGTGGCCAGATACTG
CGACCTCCCTAGCAAACTGGGGCACAAGCTTAATTAACACCGGTGGCGCGTTAAGTCGACAATCAACCTC
TGGATTACAAAATTTGTGAAAGATTGACTGGTATTCTTAACTATGTTGCTCCTTTTACGCTATGTGGATA
CGCTGCTTTAATGCCTTTGTATCATGCTATTGCTTCCCGTATGGCTTTCATTTTCTCCTCCTTGTATAAA
TCCTGGTTGCTGTCTCTTTATGAGGAGTTGTGGCCCGTTGTCAGGCAACGTGGCGTGGTGTGCACTGTGT
TTGCTGACGCAACCCCCACTGGTTGGGGCATTGCCACCACCTGTCAGCTCCTTTCCGGGACTTTCGCTTT
CCCCCTCCCTATTGCCACGGCGGAACTCATCGCCGCCTGCCTTGCCCGCTGCTGGACAGGGGCTCGGCTG
TTGGGCACTGACAATTCCGTGGTGTTGTCGGGGAAATCATCGTCCTTTCCTTGGCTGCTCGCCTGTGTTG
CCACCTGGATTCTGCGCGGGACGTCCTTCTGCTACGTCCCTTCGGCCCTCAATCCAGCGGACCTTCCTTC
CCGCGGCCTGCTGCCGGCTCTGCGGCCTCTTCCGCGTCTTCGCCTTCGCCCTCAGACGAGTCGGATCTCC
CTTTGGGCCGCCTCCCCGCGTCGACTTTAAGACCAATGACTTACAAGGCAGCTGTAGATCTTAGCCACTT
TTTAAAAGAAAAGGGGGGACTGGAAGGGCTAATTCACTCCCAACGAAGACAAGATCTGCTTTTTGCTTGT
ACTGGGTCTCTCTGGTTAGACCAGATCTGAGCCTGGGAGCTCTCTGGCTAACTAGGGAACCCACTGCTTA
AGCCTCAATAAAGCTTGCCTTGAGTGCTTCAAGTAGTGTGTGCCCGTCTGTTGTGTGACTCTGGTAACTA
GAGATCCCTCAGACCCTTTTAGTCAGTGTGGAAAATCTCTAGCAGTACGTATAGTAGTTCATGTCATCTT
ATTATTCAGTATTTATAACTTGCAAAGAAATGAATATCAGAGAGTGAGAGGAACTTGTTTATTGCAGCTT
ATAATGGTTACAAATAAAGCAATAGCATCACAAATTTCACAAATAAAGCATTTTTTTCACTGCATTCTAG
TTGTGGTTTGTCCAAACTCATCAATGTATCTTATCATGTCTGGCTCTAGCTATCCCGCCCCTAACTCCGC
CCATCCCGCCCCTAACTCCGCCCAGTTCCGCCCATTCTCCGCCCCATGGCTGACTAATTTTTTTTATTTA
TGCAGAGGCCGAGGCCGCCTCGGCCTCTGAGCTATTCCAGAAGTAGTGAGGAGGCTTTTTTGGAGGCCTA
GGGACGTACCCAATTCGCCCTATAGTGAGTCGTATTACGCGCGCTCACTGGCCGTCGTTTTACAACGTCG
TGACTGGGAAAACCCTGGCGTTACCCAACTTAATCGCCTTGCAGCACATCCCCCTTTCGCCAGCTGGCGT
AATAGCGAAGAGGCCCGCACCGATCGCCCTTCCCAACAGTTGCGCAGCCTGAATGGCGAATGGG
[124 nt withheld, positions 4615-4738]
C
[91 nt withheld, positions 4740-4830]
A
[49 nt withheld, positions 4832-4880]
CCTTTGACGTTGGAGTCCACGTTCTTT
[37 nt withheld, positions 4908-4944]
ACCCTATCTCGGTCTATTCTTTTGATTTATAAGGGATTTTGCCGATTTCGGCCTATTGGTTAAAAAATGA
GCTGATTTAACAAAAATTTAACGCGAATTTTAACAAAATATTAACGCTTACAATTTAGGTGGCACTTTTC
GGGGAAATGTGCGCGGAACCCCTATTTGTTTATTTTTCTAAATACATTCAAATATGTATCCGCTCATGAG
ACAATAACCCTGATAAATGCTTCAATAATATTGAAAAAGGAAGAGTATGAGTATTCAACATTTCCGTGTC
GCCCTTATTCCCTTTTTTGCGGCATTTTGCCTTCCTGTTTTTGCTCACCCAGAAACGCTGGTGAAAGTAA
AAGATGCTGAAGATCAGTTGGGTGCACGAGTGGGTTACATCGAACTGGATCTCAACAGCGGTAAGATCCT
TGAGAGTTTTCGCCCCGAAGAACGTTTTCCAATGATGAGCACTTTTAAAGTTCTGCTATGTGGCGCGGTA
TTATCCCGTATTGACGCCGGGCAAGAGCAACTCGGTCGCCGCATACACTATTCTCAGAATGACTTGGTTG
AGTACTCACCAGTCACAGAAAAGCATCTTACGGATGGCATGACAGTAAGAGAATTATGCAGTGCTGCCAT
AACCATGAGTGATAACACTGCGGCCAACTTACTTCTGACAACGATCGGAGGACCGAAGGAGCTAACCGCT
TTTTTGCACAACATGGGGGATCATGTAACTCGCCTTGATCGTTGGGAACCGGAGCTGAATGAAGCCATAC
CAAACGACGAGCGTGACACCACGATGCCTGTAGCAATGGCAACAACGTTGCGCAAACTATTAACTGGCGA
ACTACTTACTCTAGCTTCCCGGCAACAATTAATAGACTGGATGGAGGCGGATAAAGTTGCAGGACCACTT
CTGCGCTCGGCCCTTCCGGCTGGCTGGTTTATTGCTGATAAATCTGGAGCCGGTGAGCGTGGGTCTCGCG
GTATCATTGCAGCACTGGGGCCAGATGGTAAGCCCTCCCGTATCGTAGTTATCTACACGACGGGGAGTCA
GGCAACTATGGATGAACGAAATAGACAGATCGCTGAGATAGGTGCCTCACTGATTAAGCATTGGTAACTG
TCAGACCAAGTTTACTCATATATACTTTAGATTGATTTAAAACTTCATTTTTAATTTAAAAGGATCTAGG
TGAAGATCCTTTTTGATAATCTCATGACCAAAATCCCTTAACGTGAGTTTTCGTTCCACTGAGCGTCAGA
CCCCGTAGAAAAGATCAAAGGATCTTCTTGAGATCCTTTTTTTCTGCGCGTAATCTGCTGCTTGCAAACA
AAAAAACCACCGCTACCAGCGGTGGTTTGTTTGCCGGATCAAGAGCTACCAACTCTTTTTCCGAAGGTAA
CTGGCTTCAGCAGAGCGCAGATACCAAATACTGTTCTTCTAGTGTAGCCGTAGTTAGGCCACCACTTCAA
GAACTCTGTAGCACCGCCTACATACCTCGCTCTGCTAATCCTGTTACCAGTGGCTGCTGCCAGTGGCGAT
AAGTCGTGTCTTACCGGGTTGGACTCAAGACGATAGTTACCGGATAAGGCGCAGCGGTCGGGCTGAACGG
GGGGTTCGTGCACACAGCCCAGCTTGGAGCGAACGACCTACACCGAACTGAGATACCTACAGCGTGAGCT
ATGAGAAAGCGCCACGCTTCCCGAAGGGAGAAAGGCGGACAGGTATCCGGTAAGCGGCAGGGTCGGAACA
GGAGAGCGCACGAGGGAGCTTCCAGGGGGAAACGCCTGGTATCTTTATAGTCCTGTCGGGTTTCGCCACC
TCTGACTTGAGCGTCGATTTTTGTGATGCTCGTCAGGGGGGCGGAGCCTATGGAAAAACGCCAGCAACGC
GGCCTTTTTACGGTTCCTGGCCTTTTGCTGGCCTTTTGCTCACATGTTCTTTCCTGCGTTATCCCCTGAT
TCTGTGGATAACCGTATTACCGCCTTTGAGTGAGCTGATACCGCTCGCCGCAGCCGAACGACCGAGCGCA
GCGAGTCAGTGAGCGAGGAAGCGGAAGAGCGCCCAATACGCAAACCGCCTCTCCCCGCGCGTTGGCCGAT
TCATTAATGCAGCTGGCACGACAGGTTTCCCGACTGGAAAGCGGGCAGTGAGCGCAACGCAATTAATGTG
AGTTAGCTCACTCATTAGGCACCCCAGGCTTTACACTTTATGCTTCCGGCTCGTATGTTGTGTGGAATTG
TGAGCGGATAACAATTTCACACAGGAAACAGCTATGACCATGATTACGCCAAGCGCGCAATTAACCCTCA
CTAAAGGGAACAAAAGCTGGAGCTGCAAGCTTAATGTAGTCTTATGCAATACTCTTGTAGTCTTGCAACA
TGGTAACGATGAGTTAGCAACATGCCTTACAAGGAGAGAAAAAGCACCGTGCATGCCGATTGGTGGAAGT
AAGGTGGTACGATCGTGCCTTATTAGGAAGGCAACAGACGGGTCTGACATGGATTGGACGAACCACTGAA
TTGCCGCATTGCAGAGATATTGTATTTAAGTGCCTAGCTCGATACATAAACGGGTCTCTCTGGTTAGACC
AGATCTGAGCCTGGGAGCTCTCTGGCTAACTAGGGAACCCACTGCTTAAGCCTCAATAAAGCTTGCCTTG
AGTGCTTCAAGTAGTGTGTGCCCGTCTGTTGTGTGACTCTGGTAACTAGAGATCCCTCAGACCCTTTTAG
TCAGTGTGGAAAATCTCTAGCAGTGGCGCCCGAACAGGGACTTGAAAGCGAAAGGGAAACCAGAGGAGCT
CTCTCGACGCAGGACTCGGCTTGCTGAAGCGCGCACGGCAAGAGGCGAGGGGCGGCGACTGGTGAGTACG
CCAAAAATTTTGACTAGCGGAGGCTAGAAGGAGAGAGATGGGTGCGAGAGCGTCAGTATTAAGCGGGGGA
GAATTAGATCGCGATGGGAAAAAATTCGGTTAAGGCCAGGGGGAAAGAAAAAATATAAATTAAAACATAT
AGTATGGGCAAGCAGGGAGCTAGAACGATTCGCAGTTAATCCTGGCCTGTTAGAAACATCAGAAGGCTGT
AGACAAATACTGGGACAGCTACAACCATCCCTTCAGACAGGATCAGAAGAACTTAGATCATTATATAATA
CAGTAGCAACCCTCTATTGTGTGCATCAAAGGATAGAGATAAAAGACACCAAGGAAGCTTTAGACAAGAT
AGAGGAAGAGCAAAACAAAAGTAAGACCACCGCACAGCAAGCGGCCGCTGATCTTCAGACCTGGAGGAGG
AGATATGAGGGACAATTGGAGAAGTGAATTATATAAATATAAAGTAGTAAAAATTGAACCATTAGGAGTA
GCACCCACCAAGGCAAAGAGAAGAGTGGTGCAGAGAGAAAAAAGAGCAGTGGGAATAGGAGCTTTGTTCC
TTGGGTTCTTGGGAGCAGCAGGAAGCACTATGGGCGCAGCGTCAATGACGCTGACGGTACAGGCCAGACA
ATTATTGTCTGGTATAGTGCAGCAGCAGAACAATTTGCTGAGGGCTATTGAGGCGCAACAGCATCTGTTG
CAACTCACAGTCTGGGGCATCAAGCAGCTCCAGGCAAGAATCCTGGCTGTGGAAAGATACCTAAAGGATC
AACAGCTCCTGGGGATTTGGGGTTGCTCTGGAAAACTCATTTGCACCACTGCTGTGCCTTGGAATGCTAG
TTGGAGTAATAAATCTCTGGAACAGATTTGGAATCACACGACCTGGATGGAGTGGGACAGAGAAATTAAC
AATTACACAAGCTTAATACACTCCTTAATTGAAGAATCGCAAAACCAGCAAGAAAAGAATGAACAAGAAT
TATTGGAATTAGATAAATGGGCAAGTTTGTGGAATTGGTTTAACATAACAAATTGGCTGTGGTATATAAA
ATTATTCATAATGATAGTAGGAGGCTTGGTAGGTTTAAGAATAGTTTTTGCTGTACTTTCTATAGTGAAT
AGAGTTAGGCAGGGATATTCACCATTATCGTTTCAGACCCACCTCCCAACCCCGAGGGGACCCTTGCGCC
TTTTCCAAGGCAGCCCTGGGTTTGCGCAGGGACGCGGCTGCTCTGGGCGTGGTTCCGGGAAACGCAGCGG
CGCCGACCCTGGGTCTCGCACATTCTTCACGTCCGTTCGCAGCGTCACCCGGATCTTCGCCGCTACCCTT
GTGGGCCCCCCGGCGACGCTTCCTGCTCCGCCCCTAAGTCGGGAAGGTTCCTTGCGGTTCGCGGCGTGCC
GGACGTGACAAACGGAAGCCGCACGTCTCACTAGTACCCTCGCAGACGGACAGCGCCAGGGAGCAATGGC
AGCGCGCCGACCGCGATGGGCTGTGGCCAATAGCGGCTGCTCAGCAGGGCGCGCCGAGAGCAGCGGCCGG
GAAGGGGCGGTGCGGGAGGCGGGGTGTGGGGCGGTAGTGTGGGCCCTGTTCCTGCCCGCGCGGTGTTCCG
CATTCTGCAAGCCTCCGGAGCGCACGTCGGCAGTCGGCTCCCTCGTTGACCGAATCACCGACCTCTCTCC
CCAGGGGGTACCCAGCTGTCTAGAGAATTCTAGATCTTGAGACAAATGGCAGTATTCATCCACAATTTTA
AAAGAAAAGGGGGGATTGGGGGGTACAGTGCAGGGGAAAGAATAGTAGACATAATAGCAACAGACATACA
AACTAAAGAATTACAAAAACAAATTACAAAAATTCAAAATTTTCGGGTTTATTACAGGGACAGCAGAGAT
CCACTTTGGCGCCGGCTCGAGGGGG
Features (pLannotate 1.2.2; 33 found; start..end, strand, type, name):
     65..368     +  enhancer       CMV enhancer: human cytomegalovirus immediate early enhancer
    369..572     +  promoter       CMV promoter: human cytomegalovirus (CMV) immediate early promoter
    595..619     +  protein_bind   attB1: mutant version of attB; recombination site for the Gateway® BP reaction BP Clonase™
    640..1416    +  CDS            HygR (fragment): aminoglycoside phosphotransferase from E. coli; aph(4)-Ia; confers resistance to hygromycin
   1417..1716    +  CDS            dnaE-N (fragment): DPO3A_SYNY3 - Experimental evidence at protein level: Swiss-Prot protein existence level 1. DNA polymerase III is a complex, multichain enzyme responsible for most of the replicative synthesis in bacteria. This DNA polymerase also exhibits 3' to 5' exonuclease activity. The alpha chain is the DNA polymerase (By similarity). From Synechocystis sp. (strain PCC 6803 / Kazusa).
   1741..1765    -  protein_bind   attB2: mutant version of attB; recombination site for the Gateway® BP reaction BP Clonase™
   1767..1808    +  CDS            V5 tag: epitope tag from simian virus 5
   1847..2416    +  misc_feature   IRES2: internal ribosome entry site (IRES) of the encephalomyocarditis virus (EMCV)
   2416..3117    +  CDS            TagBFP: monomeric blue fluorescent protein mammalian codon-optimized
   3141..3729    +  misc_feature   WPRE: woodchuck hepatitis virus posttranscriptional regulatory element
   3780..3799    +  misc_feature   cPPT/CTS (fragment): central polypurine tract and central termination sequence of HIV-1
   3801..4034    +  LTR            3' LTR (ΔU3): self-inactivating 3' long terminal repeat (LTR) from HIV-1
   4112..4233    +  polyA_signal   SV40 poly(A) signal: SV40 polyadenylation signal
   4273..4408    +  rep_origin     SV40 ori: SV40 origin of replication
   4429..4447    -  promoter       T7 promoter: promoter for bacteriophage T7 RNA polymerase
   4455..4610    +  CDS            lacZα (fragment): LacZα fragment of β-galactosidase; lacZ fragment
   4615..5043    +  rep_origin     f1 ori (sequence partly withheld): f1 bacteriophage origin of replication; arrow indicates direction of (+) strand synthesis
   5096..5200    +  promoter       AmpR promoter: bla
   5201..6061    +  CDS            AmpR: β-lactamase; bla; confers resistance to ampicillin, carbenicillin, and related antibiotics
   6232..6820    +  rep_origin     ori: high-copy-number ColE1/pMB1/pBR322/pUC origin of replication
   7003..7095    +  CDS            lacI (fragment): lac repressor; lacI; The lac repressor binds to the lac operator to inhibit transcription in E. coli. This inhibition can be relieved by adding lactose or isopropyl-β-D-thiogalactopyranoside (IPTG).
   7108..7129    +  protein_bind   CAP binding site: CAP binding activates transcription in the presence of cAMP. E. coli catabolite activator protein
   7144..7174    +  promoter       lac promoter: promoter for the E. coli lac operon
   7182..7198    +  protein_bind   lac operator: The lac repressor binds to the lac operator to inhibit transcription in E. coli. This inhibition can be relieved by adding lactose or isopropyl-β-D-thiogalactopyranoside (IPTG). lac repressor encoded by lacI
   7243..7261    +  promoter       T3 promoter: promoter for bacteriophage T3 RNA polymerase
   7289..7515    +  promoter       RSV promoter: Rous sarcoma virus enhancer/promoter
   7516..7696    +  LTR            5' LTR (truncated): truncated 5' long terminal repeat (LTR) from HIV-1
   7743..7868    +  misc_feature   HIV-1 Ψ: packaging signal of human immunodeficiency virus type 1
   7852..8215    +  CDS            HIV-1 gag (fragment): gag protein from human immunodeficiency virus 1; gag
   8361..8594    +  misc_feature   RRE: The Rev response element (RRE) of HIV-1 allows for Rev-dependent mRNA export from the nucleus to the cytoplasm.
   8971..8997    +  CDS            Rev (fragment): human immunodeficiency virus 1 (HIV-1) Rev protein; rev; enhances nuclear export of unspliced and incompletely spliced viral mRNAs
   8998..9498    +  promoter       hPGK promoter: human phosphoglycerate kinase 1 promoter
   9560..9677    +  misc_feature   cPPT/CTS: central polypurine tract and central termination sequence of HIV-1
