[The description below was written by a language model from this plasmid's Addgene catalogue record and pLannotate feature annotations shown in this document.]
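Description:
pAC10072_pLX-Hygro(1-259)-NpuDnaE(N)-IRES-TagBFP2 is a third-generation-style, self-inactivating HIV-1 lentiviral vector for mammalian expression, built by Gateway cloning into a pLX-DEST-IRES-TagBFP2 destination backbone. In bacteria it is maintained through a high-copy ColE1/pUC-type origin and selected with ampicillin via the bla gene. An f1 origin, an SV40 origin and remnants of lac and phage promoter sequences are also annotated in the backbone. The viral portion comprises an RSV promoter fused to a truncated 5' LTR, the Ψ packaging signal with a gag fragment, the RRE, a cPPT/CTS, WPRE and a ΔU3 3' LTR followed by an SV40 polyadenylation signal. These elements allow Rev-dependent production and packaging of the genome and leave the integrated provirus without LTR promoter activity.

The payload is a synthetic fusion of the N-terminal part of the hygromycin resistance protein (residues 1-259) to the N-terminal half of the Npu DnaE split intein, flanked by attB1 and attB2 sites and placed downstream of the CMV enhancer/promoter. The annotation tool matched the intein to a Synechocystis DnaE homologue, whereas the name indicates the Npu version. An EMCV IRES then drives translation of TagBFP2 from the same transcript, so transduced cells fluoresce blue. A V5 tag sequence lies just past attB2, but the record does not show whether it is translated in frame. An hPGK promoter is also annotated upstream of the cPPT, and its role is not stated.

On its own this fragment should not confer hygromycin resistance. The design is a split selectable marker: a partner vector carrying the complementary intein half and the remaining hygromycin fragment would permit protein trans-splicing to rebuild the full enzyme, so that one antibiotic selects for cells co-transduced with both vectors.
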