Addgene plasmid #122792: pAC10072_pLX-Hygro(1-259)-NpuDnaE(N)-IRES-TagBFP2
Purpose: Plasmid 72:Lentiviral vector encoding Hygro(1-259)-NpuDnaE(N)and TagBFP2
Depositing lab: Albert Cheng. Publication: Split Selectable Markers. Jillette N, Du M, Cheng AW. bioRxiv 452979 10.1101/452979.
Backbone
  Vector backbone: pAC10094_pLX-DEST-IRES-TagBFP2 (Addgene# 122814)
  Vector type: Mammalian Expression, Lentiviral
  Selectable markers: Hygro(1-259)-NpuDnaE(N)
Growth in bacteria
  Bacterial resistance: Ampicillin, 100 μg/mL
  Growth temperature: 30°C
  Growth strain: NEB Stable
  Copy number: Unknown
Gene/Insert
  Gene/Insert name: Hygro(1-259)-NpuDnaE(N)
  Species: Synthetic
  Cloning method: Gateway Cloning
  Sequencing primers: 5′ CMV-Forward; 3′ IRES-R
Terms and licenses: Academic/Nonprofit Terms; Industry Terms: Not Available to Industry
Depositor comments: Please visit https://www.biorxiv.org/content/10.1101/452979v2 for BioRxiv preprint.
How to cite: pAC10072_pLX-Hygro(1-259)-NpuDnaE(N)-IRES-TagBFP2 was a gift from Albert Cheng (Addgene plasmid # 122792)
